>Addgene plasmid #171202 | pHS33 | depositor full sequence | sequence record 332119 | pHS33 sequence 5945 bps
ACGTTATCGACTGCACGGTGCACCAATGCTTCTGGCGTCAGGCAGCCATCGGAAGCTGTGGTATGGCTGT
GCAGGTCGTAAATCACTGCATAATTCGTGTCGCTCAAGGCGCACTCCCGTTCTGGATAATGTTTTTTGCG
CCGACATCATAACGGTTCTGGCAAATATTCTGAAATGAGCTGTTGACAATTAATCATCGGCTCGTATAAT
GTGTGGAATTGTGAGCGGATAACAATTTCACACAGGAAACAGTATTCATGTCCCCTATACTAGGTTATTG
GAAAATTAAGGGCCTTGTGCAACCCACTCGACTTCTTTTGGAATATCTTGAAGAAAAATATGAAGAGCAT
TTGTATGAGCGCGATGAAGGTGATAAATGGCGAAACAAAAAGTTTGAATTGGGTTTGGAGTTTCCCAATC
TTCCTTATTATATTGATGGTGATGTTAAATTAACACAGTCTATGGCCATCATACGTTATATAGCTGACAA
GCACAACATGTTGGGTGGTTGTCCAAAAGAGCGTGCAGAGATTTCAATGCTTGAAGGAGCGGTTTTGGAT
ATTAGATACGGTGTTTCGAGAATTGCATATAGTAAAGACTTTGAAACTCTCAAAGTTGATTTTCTTAGCA
AGCTACCTGAAATGCTGAAAATGTTCGAAGATCGTTTATGTCATAAAACATATTTAAATGGTGATCATGT
AACCCATCCTGACTTCATGTTGTATGACGCTCTTGATGTTGTTTTATACATGGACCCAATGTGCCTGGAT
GCGTTCCCAAAATTAGTTTGTTTTAAAAAACGTATTGAAGCTATCCCACAAATTGATAAGTACTTGAAAT
CCAGCAAGTATATAGCATGGCCTTTGCAGGGCTGGCAAGCCACGTTTGGTGGTGGCGACCATCCTCCAAA
ATCGGATCTGGAAGTTCTGTTCCAGGGGCCCCTGGGATCCCCGGAATTCCCGGGTCGACACATGTCGTCA
ATCATCCCAACTCCAAAGGCTTTGATCGGAGAAAGATGTCTGACATCATCCAGCAAGTCTTCAAAGTTGA
ACAAGTCACTTGGCGTGGTTGATTCTAAAGCTACAAAATCACCAATGTATTCCGTCACAGTTTCTGGAAA
AGAAACAGCTTCAGGAAAGCGAATTGCTCAAAAGTTGACTCCAAAGGTTGTGGCGCTGGAAAGCTCTTAC
ATTACCGGAATTCCAGTTTCCACGGATTGTAATGGTTGCCCAACTCCGAAGAGAAGTGGAATCAATTGTG
AAATTCGTGCAGCTGAAGTATACAATCAAGCTGGGAAATGGCCCTTCGAAATCACCAGTGATCCGGCTCC
ACTTCCTTGTGAATCAGCCGATCGGATCGAATATCCTTCTCAAGATTGCACTCAAGATCCAGCTTCAACC
TCGCCACCACCTCGCATTTCTGAAAGCTTGACAGCATTCCTGGAAGCTCAGCAAGACGCCAACGACGCTA
TTGATACTAACGCCAAAGAAAAGACACAACTCCTGAAAGTGAATTTGGCTATTCACGGGATGTCACCTGA
AAGATGGCTGTACTTGAATTATTTTTGCACCGAGACAATTCCAAGATTGGATGGTCCTTATGCCGATGAT
CCAAGAGTTCCACCTGTGCGAAATATGTTCAGAAAATGGTTCCTCCGTTTTGCTGAAGCCTGCTTAGGAA
ATCCTCACCAGCTTGCAGTTATGCAAGAGATTGCTGCCACGTTTGTTCAGGCTCGGCTGGACGATACGAG
CAGCTCCACAGACTCCACCAATATGCTCTACATGTTGTGGAAGGAGTGTATCGGACAGAAGAATATCATC
GCAATTGCTGATGCGTGTTTACTTGCACATCTTCGGAAATCGGATCCTATCAAATACTTGAATGTAAAAC
GGGATTGGCTGGAATCTATTTTTGACCCACCCAGAGATCAATGAGCGGCCGCATCGTGACTGACTGACGA
TCTGCCTCGCGCGTTTCGGTGATGACGGTGAAAACCTCTGACACATGCAGCTCCCGGAGACGGTCACAGC
TTGTCTGTAAGCGGATGCCGGGAGCAGACAAGCCCGTCAGGGCGCGTCAGCGGGTGTTGGCGGGTGTCGG
GGCGCAGCCATGACCCAGTCACGTAGCGATAGCGGAGTGTATAATTCTTGAAGACGAAAGGGCCTCGTGA
TACGCCTATTTTTATAGGTTAATGTCATGATAATAATGGTTTCTTAGACGTCAGGTGGCACTTTTCGGGG
AAATGTGCGCGGAACCCCTATTTGTTTATTTTTCTAAATACATTCAAATATGTATCCGCTCATGAGACAA
TAACCCTGATAAATGCTTCAATAATATTGAAAAAGGAAGAGTATGAGTATTCAACATTTCCGTGTCGCCC
TTATTCCCTTTTTTGCGGCATTTTGCCTTCCTGTTTTTGCTCACCCAGAAACGCTGGTGAAAGTAAAAGA
TGCTGAAGATCAGTTGGGTGCACGAGTGGGTTACATCGAACTGGATCTCAACAGCGGTAAGATCCTTGAG
AGTTTTCGCCCCGAAGAACGTTTTCCAATGATGAGCACTTTTAAAGTTCTGCTATGTGGCGCGGTATTAT
CCCGTGTTGACGCCGGGCAAGAGCAACTCGGTCGCCGCATACACTATTCTCAGAATGACTTGGTTGAGTA
CTCACCAGTCACAGAAAAGCATCTTACGGATGGCATGACAGTAAGAGAATTATGCAGTGCTGCCATAACC
ATGAGTGATAACACTGCGGCCAACTTACTTCTGACAACGATCGGAGGACCGAAGGAGCTAACCGCTTTTT
TGCACAACATGGGGGATCATGTAACTCGCCTTGATCGTTGGGAACCGGAGCTGAATGAAGCCATACCAAA
CGACGAGCGTGACACCACGATGCCTGCAGCAATGGCAACAACGTTGCGCAAACTATTAACTGGCGAACTA
CTTACTCTAGCTTCCCGGCAACAATTAATAGACTGGATGGAGGCGGATAAAGTTGCAGGACCACTTCTGC
GCTCGGCCCTTCCGGCTGGCTGGTTTATTGCTGATAAATCTGGAGCCGGTGAGCGTGGGTCTCGCGGTAT
CATTGCAGCACTGGGGCCAGATGGTAAGCCCTCCCGTATCGTAGTTATCTACACGACGGGGAGTCAGGCA
ACTATGGATGAACGAAATAGACAGATCGCTGAGATAGGTGCCTCACTGATTAAGCATTGGTAACTGTCAG
ACCAAGTTTACTCATATATACTTTAGATTGATTTAAAACTTCATTTTTAATTTAAAAGGATCTAGGTGAA
GATCCTTTTTGATAATCTCATGACCAAAATCCCTTAACGTGAGTTTTCGTTCCACTGAGCGTCAGACCCC
GTAGAAAAGATCAAAGGATCTTCTTGAGATCCTTTTTTTCTGCGCGTAATCTGCTGCTTGCAAACAAAAA
AACCACCGCTACCAGCGGTGGTTTGTTTGCCGGATCAAGAGCTACCAACTCTTTTTCCGAAGGTAACTGG
CTTCAGCAGAGCGCAGATACCAAATACTGTCCTTCTAGTGTAGCCGTAGTTAGGCCACCACTTCAAGAAC
TCTGTAGCACCGCCTACATACCTCGCTCTGCTAATCCTGTTACCAGTGGCTGCTGCCAGTGGCGATAAGT
CGTGTCTTACCGGGTTGGACTCAAGACGATAGTTACCGGATAAGGCGCAGCGGTCGGGCTGAACGGGGGG
TTCGTGCACACAGCCCAGCTTGGAGCGAACGACCTACACCGAACTGAGATACCTACAGCGTGAGCTATGA
GAAAGCGCCACGCTTCCCGAAGGGAGAAAGGCGGACAGGTATCCGGTAAGCGGCAGGGTCGGAACAGGAG
AGCGCACGAGGGAGCTTCCAGGGGGAAACGCCTGGTATCTTTATAGTCCTGTCGGGTTTCGCCACCTCTG
ACTTGAGCGTCGATTTTTGTGATGCTCGTCAGGGGGGCGGAGCCTATGGAAAAACGCCAGCAACGCGGCC
TTTTTACGGTTCCTGGCCTTTTGCTGGCCTTTTGCTCACATGTTCTTTCCTGCGTTATCCCCTGATTCTG
TGGATAACCGTATTACCGCCTTTGAGTGAGCTGATACCGCTCGCCGCAGCCGAACGACCGAGCGCAGCGA
GTCAGTGAGCGAGGAAGCGGAAGAGCGCCTGATGCGGTATTTTCTCCTTACGCATCTGTGCGGTATTTCA
CACCGCATAAATTCCGACACCATCGAATGGTGCAAAACCTTTCGCGGTATGGCATGATAGCGCCCGGAAG
AGAGTCAATTCAGGGTGGTGAATGTGAAACCAGTAACGTTATACGATGTCGCAGAGTATGCCGGTGTCTC
TTATCAGACCGTTTCCCGCGTGGTGAACCAGGCCAGCCACGTTTCTGCGAAAACGCGGGAAAAAGTGGAA
GCGGCGATGGCGGAGCTGAATTACATTCCCAACCGCGTGGCACAACAACTGGCGGGCAAACAGTCGTTGC
TGATTGGCGTTGCCACCTCCAGTCTGGCCCTGCACGCGCCGTCGCAAATTGTCGCGGCGATTAAATCTCG
CGCCGATCAACTGGGTGCCAGCGTGGTGGTGTCGATGGTAGAACGAAGCGGCGTCGAAGCCTGTAAAGCG
GCGGTGCACAATCTTCTCGCGCAACGCGTCAGTGGGCTGATCATTAACTATCCGCTGGATGACCAGGATG
CCATTGCTGTGGAAGCTGCCTGCACTAATGTTCCGGCGTTATTTCTTGATGTCTCTGACCAGACACCCAT
CAACAGTATTATTTTCTCCCATGAAGACGGTACGCGACTGGGCGTGGAGCATCTGGTCGCATTGGGTCAC
CAGCAAATCGCGCTGTTAGCGGGCCCATTAAGTTCTGTCTCGGCGCGTCTGCGTCTGGCTGGCTGGCATA
AATATCTCACTCGCAATCAAATTCAGCCGATAGCGGAACGGGAAGGCGACTGGAGTGCCATGTCCGGTTT
TCAACAAACCATGCAAATGCTGAATGAGGGCATCGTTCCCACTGCGATGCTGGTTGCCAACGATCAGATG
GCGCTGGGCGCAATGCGCGCCATTACCGAGTCCGGGCTGCGCGTTGGTGCGGATATCTCGGTAGTGGGAT
ACGACGATACCGAAGACAGCTCATGTTATATCCCGCCGTCAACCACCATCAAACAGGATTTTCGCCTGCT
GGGGCAAACCAGCGTGGACCGCTTGCTGCAACTCTCTCAGGGCCAGGCGGTGAAGGGCAATCAGCTGTTG
CCCGTCTCACTGGTGAAAAGAAAAACCACCCTGGCGCCCAATACGCAAACCGCCTCTCCCCGCGCGTTGG
CCGATTCATTAATGCAGCTGGCACGACAGGTTTCCCGACTGGAAAGCGGGCAGTGAGCGCAACGCAATTA
ATGTGAGTTAGCTCACTCATTAGGCACCCCAGGCTTTACACTTTATGCTTCCGGCTCGTATGTTGTGTGG
AATTGTGAGCGGATAACAATTTCACACAGGAAACAGCTATGACCATGATTACGGATTCACTGGCCGTCGT
TTTACAACGTCGTGACTGGGAAAACCCTGGCGTTACCCAACTTAATCGCCTTGCAGCACATCCCCCTTTC
GCCAGCTGGCGTAATAGCGAAGAGGCCCGCACCGATCGCCCTTCCCAACAGTTGCGCAGCCTGAATGGCG
AATGGCGCTTTGCCTGGTTTCCGGCACCAGAAGCGGTGCCGGAAAGCTGGCTGGAGTGCGATCTTCCTGA
GGCCGATACTGTCGTCGTCCCCTCAAACTGGCAGATGCACGGTTACGATGCGCCCATCTACACCAACGTA
ACCTATCCCATTACGGTCAATCCGCCGTTTGTTCCCACGGAGAATCCGACGGGTTGTTACTCGCTCACAT
TTAATGTTGATGAAAGCTGGCTACAGGAAGGCCAGACGCGAATTATTTTTGATGGCGTTGGAATT
Features (pLannotate 1.2.2; 16 found; start..end, strand, type, name):
      6..107     -  CDS            yciV (fragment): RNAAM_ECOLI - Also known as trpH From Escherichia coli (strain K12).
    183..211     +  promoter       tac promoter: strong E. coli promoter; hybrid between the trp and lac UV5 promoters
    219..235     +  protein_bind   lac operator: The lac repressor binds to the lac operator to inhibit transcription in E. coli. This inhibition can be relieved by adding lactose or isopropyl-β-D-thiogalactopyranoside (IPTG). lac repressor encoded by lacI
    258..911     +  CDS            GST26_SCHJA: Experimental evidence at protein level: Swiss-Prot protein existence level 1. GST isoenzymes appear to play a central role in the parasite detoxification system. Other functions are also suspected including a role in increasing the solubility of haematin in the parasite gut. From Schistosoma japonicum (Blood fluke).
   1962..2001    +  CDS            rop (fragment): Rop protein, which maintains plasmids at low copy number; rop
   2103..2143    +  misc_feature   bom (fragment): basis of mobility region from pBR322
   2248..2352    +  promoter       AmpR promoter: bla
   2353..3213    +  CDS            AmpR: β-lactamase; bla; confers resistance to ampicillin, carbenicillin, and related antibiotics
   3384..3972    +  rep_origin     ori: high-copy-number ColE1/pMB1/pBR322/pUC origin of replication
   4158..4209    -  misc_feature   bom (fragment): basis of mobility region from pBR322
   4216..4293    +  promoter       lacIq promoter: lacI (mutant); In the lacIq allele, a single base change in the promoter boosts expression of the lacI gene about 10-fold.
   4294..5376    +  CDS            lacI: lac repressor; lacI; The lac repressor binds to the lac operator to inhibit transcription in E. coli. This inhibition can be relieved by adding lactose or isopropyl-β-D-thiogalactopyranoside (IPTG).
   5389..5410    +  protein_bind   CAP binding site: CAP binding activates transcription in the presence of cAMP. E. coli catabolite activator protein
   5425..5455    +  promoter       lac promoter: promoter for the E. coli lac operon
   5463..5479    +  protein_bind   lac operator: The lac repressor binds to the lac operator to inhibit transcription in E. coli. This inhibition can be relieved by adding lactose or isopropyl-β-D-thiogalactopyranoside (IPTG). lac repressor encoded by lacI
   5499..5672    +  CDS            lacZα: LacZα fragment of β-galactosidase; lacZ fragment
