>Addgene plasmid #171202 | pHS33 | addgene full sequence | sequence record 339776 | Addgene NGS Result
ATCTTCTTGAGATCCTTTTTTTCTGCGCGTAATCTGCTGCTTGCAAACAAAAAAACCACCGCTACCAGCG
GTGGTTTGTTTGCCGGATCAAGAGCTACCAACTCTTTTTCCGAAGGTAACTGGCTTCAGCAGAGCGCAGA
TACCAAATACTGTCCTTCTAGTGTAGCCGTAGTTAGGCCACCACTTCAAGAACTCTGTAGCACCGCCTAC
ATACCTCGCTCTGCTAATCCTGTTACCAGTGGCTGCTGCCAGTGGCGATAAGTCGTGTCTTACCGGGTTG
GACTCAAGACGATAGTTACCGGATAAGGCGCAGCGGTCGGGCTGAACGGGGGGTTCGTGCACACAGCCCA
GCTTGGAGCGAACGACCTACACCGAACTGAGATACCTACAGCGTGAGCTATGAGAAAGCGCCACGCTTCC
CGAAGGGAGAAAGGCGGACAGGTATCCGGTAAGCGGCAGGGTCGGAACAGGAGAGCGCACGAGGGAGCTT
CCAGGGGGAAACGCCTGGTATCTTTATAGTCCTGTCGGGTTTCGCCACCTCTGACTTGAGCGTCGATTTT
TGTGATGCTCGTCAGGGGGGCGGAGCCTATGGAAAAACGCCAGCAACGCGGCCTTTTTACGGTTCCTGGC
CTTTTGCTGGCCTTTTGCTCACATGTTCTTTCCTGCGTTATCCCCTGATTCTGTGGATAACCGTATTACC
GCCTTTGAGTGAGCTGATACCGCTCGCCGCAGCCGAACGACCGAGCGCAGCGAGTCAGTGAGCGAGGAAG
CGGAAGAGCGCCTGATGCGGTATTTTCTCCTTACGCATCTGTGCGGTATTTCACACCGCATAAATTCCGA
CACCATCGAATGGCGCAAAACCTTTCGCGGTATGGCATGATAGCGCCCGGAAGAGAGTCAATTCAGGGTG
GTGAATGTGAAACCAGTAACGTTATACGATGTCGCAGAGTATGCCGGTGTCTCTTATCAGACCGTTTCCC
GCGTGGTGAACCAGGCCAGCCACGTTTCTGCGAAAACGCGGGAAAAAGTGGAAGCGGCGATGGCGGAGCT
GAATTACATTCCCAACCGCGTGGCACAACAACTGGCGGGCAAACAGTCGTTGCTGATTGGCGTTGCCACC
TCCAGTCTGGCCCTGCACGCGCCGTCGCAAATTGTCGCGGCGATTAAATCTCGCGCCGATCAACTGGGTG
CCAGCGTGGTGGTGTCGATGGTAGAACGAAGCGGCGTCGAAGCCTGTAAAGCGGCGGTGCACAATCTTCT
CGCGCAACGCGTCAGTGGGCTGATCATTAACTATCCGCTGGATGACCAGGATGCCATTGCTGTGGAAGCT
GCCTGCACTAATGTTCCGGCGTTATTTCTTGATGTCTCTGACCAGACACCCATCAACAGTATTATTTTCT
CCCATGAAGACGGTACGCGACTGGGCGTGGAGCATCTGGTCGCATTGGGTCACCAGCAAATCGCGCTGTT
AGCGGGCCCATTAAGTTCTGTCTCGGCGCGTCTGCGTCTGGCTGGCTGGCATAAATATCTCACTCGCAAT
CAAATTCAGCCGATAGCGGAACGGGAAGGCGACTGGAGTGCCATGTCCGGTTTTCAACAAACCATGCAAA
TGCTGAATGAGGGCATCGTTCCCACTGCGATGCTGGTTGCCAACGATCAGATGGCGCTGGGCGCAATGCG
CGCCATTACCGAGTCCGGGCTGCGCGTTGGTGCGGATATCTCGGTAGTGGGATACGACGATACCGAAGAC
AGCTCATGTTATATCCCGCCGTTAACCACCATCAAACAGGATTTTCGCCTGCTGGGGCAAACCAGCGTGG
ACCGCTTGCTGCAACTCTCTCAGGGCCAGGCGGTGAAGGGCAATCAGCTGTTGCCCGTCTCACTGGTGAA
AAGAAAAACCACGCTAGCGCCCAATACGCAAACCGCCTCTCCCCGCGCGTTGGCCGATTCATTAATGCAG
CTGGCACGACAGGTTTCCCGACTGGAAAGCGGGCAGTGAGCGCAACGCAATTAATGTAAGTTAGCTCACT
CATTAGGCACCCCAGGCTTTACACTTTATGCTTCCGGCTCGTATGTTGTGTGGAATTGTGAGCGGATAAC
AATTTCACACAGGAAACAGCTATGACCATGATTACGGATTCACTGGCCGTCGTTTTACAACGTCGTGACT
GGGAAAACCCTGGCGTTACCCAACTTAATCGCCTTGCAGCACATCCCCCTTTCGCCAGCTGGCGTAATAG
CGAAGAGGCCCGCACCGATCGCCCTTCCCAACAGTTGCGCAGCCTGAATGGCGAATGGCGCTTTGCCTGG
TTTCCGGCACCAGAAGCGGTGCCGGAAAGCTGGCTGGAGTGCGATCTTCCTGAGGCCGATACTGTCGTCG
TCCCCTCAAACTGGCAGATGCACGGTTACGATGCGCCCATCTACACCAACGTGACCTATCCCATTACGGT
CAATCCGCCGTTTGTTCCCACGGAGAATCCGACGGGTTGTTACTCGCTCACATTTAATGTTGATGAAAGC
TGGCTACAGGAAGGCCAGACGCGAATTATTTTTGATGGCGTTGGAATTAGCTTATCGACTGCACGGTGCA
CCAATGCTTCTGGCGTCAGGCAGCCATCGGAAGCTGTGGTATGGCTGTGCAGGTCGTAAATCACTGCATA
ATTCGTGTCGCTCAAGGCGCACTCCCGTTCTGGATAATGTTTTTTGCGCCGACATCATAACGGTTCTGGC
AAATATTCTGAAATGAGCTGTTGACAATTAATCATCGGCTCGTATAATGTGTGGAATTGTGAGCGGATAA
CAATTTCACACAGGAAACAGTATTCATGTCCCCTATACTAGGTTATTGGAAAATTAAGGGCCTTGTGCAA
CCCACTCGACTTCTTTTGGAATATCTTGAAGAAAAATATGAAGAGCATTTGTATGAGCGCGATGAAGGTG
ATAAATGGCGAAACAAAAAGTTTGAATTGGGTTTGGAGTTTCCCAATCTTCCTTATTATATTGATGGTGA
TGTTAAATTAACACAGTCTATGGCCATCATACGTTATATAGCTGACAAGCACAACATGTTGGGTGGTTGT
CCAAAAGAGCGTGCAGAGATTTCAATGCTTGAAGGAGCGGTTTTGGATATTAGATACGGTGTTTCGAGAA
TTGCATATAGTAAAGACTTTGAAACTCTCAAAGTTGATTTTCTTAGCAAGCTACCTGAAATGCTGAAAAT
GTTCGAAGATCGTTTATGTCATAAAACATATTTAAATGGTGATCATGTAACCCATCCTGACTTCATGTTG
TATGACGCTCTTGATGTTGTTTTATACATGGACCCAATGTGCCTGGATGCGTTCCCAAAATTAGTTTGTT
TTAAAAAACGTATTGAAGCTATCCCACAAATTGATAAGTACTTGAAATCCAGCAAGTATATAGCATGGCC
TTTGCAGGGCTGGCAAGCCACGTTTGGTGGTGGCGACCATCCTCCAAAATCGGATCTGGAAGTTCTGTTC
CAGGGGCCCCTGGGATCCCCGGAATTCCCGGGTCGACACATGTCGTCAATCATCCCAACTCCAAAGGCTT
TGATCGGAGAAAGATGTCTGACATCATCCAGCAAGTCTTCAAAGTTGAACAAGTCACTTGGCGTGGTTGA
TTCTAAAGCTACAAAATCACCAATGTATTCCGTCACAGTTTCTGGAAAAGAAACAGCTTCAGGAAAGCGA
ATTGCTCAAAAGTTGACTCCAAAGGTTGTGGCGCTGGAAAGCTCTTACATTACCGGAATTCCAGTTTCCA
CGGATTGTAATGGTTGCCCAACTCCGAAGAGAAGTGGAATCAATTGTGAAATTCGTGCAGCTGAAGTATA
CAATCAAGCTGGGAAATGGCCCTTCGAAATCACCAGTGATCCGGCTCCACTTCCTTGTGAATCAGCCGAT
CGGATCGAATATCCTTCTCAAGATTGCACTCAAGATCCAGCTTCAACCTCGCCACCACCTCGCATTTCTG
AAAGCTTGACAGCATTCCTGGAAGCTCAGCAAGACGCCAACGACGCTATTGATACTAACGCCAAAGAAAA
GACACAACTCCTGAAAGTGAATTTGGCTATTCACGGGATGTCACCTGAAAGATGGCTGTACTTGAATTAT
TTTTGCACCGAGACAATTCCAAGATTGGATGGTCCTTATGCCGATGATCCAAGAGTTCCACCTGTGCGAA
ATATGTTCAGAAAATGGTTCCTCCGTTTTGCTGAAGCCTGCTTAGGAAATCCTCACCAGCTTGCAGTTAT
GCAAGAGATTGCTGCCACGTTTGTTCAGGCTCGGCTGGACGATACGAGCAGCTCCACAGACTCCACCAAT
ATGCTCTACATGTTGTGGAAGGAGTGTATCGGACAGAAGAATATCATCGCAATTGCTGATGCGTGTTTAC
TTGCACATCTTCGGAAATCGGATCCTATCAAATACTTGAATGTAAAACGGGATTGGCTGGAATCTATTTT
TGACCCACCCAGAGATCAATGAGCGGCCGCATCGTGACTGACTGACGATCTGCCTCGCGCGTTTCGGTGA
TGACGGTGAAAACCTCTGACACATGCAGCTCCCGGAGACGGTCACAGCTTGTCTGTAAGCGGATGCCGGG
AGCAGACAAGCCCGTCAGGGCGCGTCAGCGGGTGTTGGCGGGTGTCGGGGCGCAGCCATGACCCAGTCAC
GTAGCGATAGCGGAGTGTATAATTCTTGAAGACGAAAGGGCCTCGTGATACGCCTATTTTTATAGGTTAA
TGTCATGATAATAATGGTTTCTTAGACGTCAGGTGGCACTTTTCGGGGAAATGTGCGCGGAACCCCTATT
TGTTTATTTTTCTAAATACATTCAAATATGTATCCGCTCATGAGACAATAACCCTGATAAATGCTTCAAT
AATATTGAAAAAGGAAGAGTATGAGTATTCAACATTTCCGTGTCGCCCTTATTCCCTTTTTTGCGGCATT
TTGCCTTCCTGTTTTTGCTCACCCAGAAACGCTGGTGAAAGTAAAAGATGCTGAAGATCAGTTGGGTGCA
CGAGTGGGTTACATCGAACTGGATCTCAACAGCGGTAAGATCCTTGAGAGTTTTCGCCCCGAAGAACGTT
TTCCAATGATGAGCACTTTTAAAGTTCTGCTATGTGGCGCGGTATTATCCCGTGTTGACGCCGGGCAAGA
GCAACTCGGTCGCCGCATACACTATTCTCAGAATGACTTGGTTGAGTACTCACCAGTCACAGAAAAGCAT
CTTACGGATGGCATGACAGTAAGAGAATTATGCAGTGCTGCCATAACCATGAGTGATAACACTGCGGCCA
ACTTACTTCTGACAACGATCGGAGGACCGAAGGAGCTAACCGCTTTTTTGCACAACATGGGGGATCATGT
AACTCGCCTTGATCGTTGGGAACCGGAGCTGAATGAAGCCATACCAAACGACGAGCGTGACACCACGATG
CCTGCAGCAATGGCAACAACGTTGCGCAAACTATTAACTGGCGAACTACTTACTCTAGCTTCCCGGCAAC
AATTAATAGACTGGATGGAGGCGGATAAAGTTGCAGGACCACTTCTGCGCTCGGCCCTTCCGGCTGGCTG
GTTTATTGCTGATAAATCTGGAGCCGGTGAGCGTGGGTCTCGCGGTATCATTGCAGCACTGGGGCCAGAT
GGTAAGCCCTCCCGTATCGTAGTTATCTACACGACGGGGAGTCAGGCAACTATGGATGAACGAAATAGAC
AGATCGCTGAGATAGGTGCCTCACTGATTAAGCATTGGTAACTGTCAGACCAAGTTTACTCATATATACT
TTAGATTGATTTAAAACTTCATTTTTAATTTAAAAGGATCTAGGTGAAGATCCTTTTTGATAATCTCATG
ACCAAAATCCCTTAACGTGAGTTTTCGTTCCACTGAGCGTCAGACCCCGTAGAAAAGATCAAAGG
Features (pLannotate 1.2.2; 16 found; start..end, strand, type, name):
      7..595     +  rep_origin     ori: high-copy-number ColE1/pMB1/pBR322/pUC origin of replication
    781..832     -  misc_feature   bom (fragment): basis of mobility region from pBR322
    839..916     +  promoter       lacI promoter: lacI
    917..1999    +  CDS            lacI: lac repressor; lacI; The lac repressor binds to the lac operator to inhibit transcription in E. coli. This inhibition can be relieved by adding lactose or isopropyl-β-D-thiogalactopyranoside (IPTG).
   2012..2033    +  protein_bind   CAP binding site: CAP binding activates transcription in the presence of cAMP. E. coli catabolite activator protein
   2048..2078    +  promoter       lac promoter: promoter for the E. coli lac operon
   2086..2102    +  protein_bind   lac operator: The lac repressor binds to the lac operator to inhibit transcription in E. coli. This inhibition can be relieved by adding lactose or isopropyl-β-D-thiogalactopyranoside (IPTG). lac repressor encoded by lacI
   2122..2295    +  CDS            lacZα: LacZα fragment of β-galactosidase; lacZ fragment
   2559..2675    -  CDS            yciV (fragment): RNAAM_ECOLI - Also known as trpH From Escherichia coli (strain K12).
   2751..2779    +  promoter       tac promoter: strong E. coli promoter; hybrid between the trp and lac UV5 promoters
   2787..2803    +  protein_bind   lac operator: The lac repressor binds to the lac operator to inhibit transcription in E. coli. This inhibition can be relieved by adding lactose or isopropyl-β-D-thiogalactopyranoside (IPTG). lac repressor encoded by lacI
   2826..3479    +  CDS            GST26_SCHJA: Experimental evidence at protein level: Swiss-Prot protein existence level 1. GST isoenzymes appear to play a central role in the parasite detoxification system. Other functions are also suspected including a role in increasing the solubility of haematin in the parasite gut. From Schistosoma japonicum (Blood fluke).
   4530..4569    +  CDS            rop (fragment): Rop protein, which maintains plasmids at low copy number; rop
   4671..4711    +  misc_feature   bom (fragment): basis of mobility region from pBR322
   4816..4920    +  promoter       AmpR promoter: bla
   4921..5781    +  CDS            AmpR: β-lactamase; bla; confers resistance to ampicillin, carbenicillin, and related antibiotics
