[The description below was written by a language model from this plasmid's Addgene catalogue record and pLannotate feature annotations shown in this document.]
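Description:
pHS33 is a bacterial expression plasmid built on the pGEX-6P-1 backbone for producing a GST-tagged fragment of the C. elegans P granule protein MEG-3 in E. coli. It replicates from a high-copy ColE1/pMB1-type origin and is selected with ampicillin through the β-lactamase (AmpR) gene and its own promoter. Both available full-length sequence records (5,945 nt, one from the depositor and one from repository sequencing) show the same set of features in different circular orientations. The only annotation difference is that the promoter driving lacI is called lacIq in one record and lacI in the other.

The expression cassette consists of the strong hybrid tac promoter followed by a lac operator, which drives a Schistosoma japonicum glutathione S-transferase coding sequence fused at the N terminus of the insert. The plasmid-borne lacI gene supplies lac repressor, keeping the tac promoter off until IPTG is added. Backbone remnants such as a lac promoter/lacZα segment and bom and rop fragments are also annotated.

The insert itself was not annotated by the feature-calling tool, but it presumably occupies the roughly 1 kb unannotated stretch downstream of GST. According to the catalogue entry, it encodes MEG-3 residues 545–862, the C-terminal region. It carries four alanine substitutions (F705A, Y708A, Y713A, N725A) that disrupt the HMG-like motif. The cloning method is not recorded.

The GST tag allows glutathione-affinity purification of the mutant protein. The associated work concerns how MEG-3 coordinates RNA and protein condensation, which suggests the recombinant protein serves to test the contribution of the HMG-like motif.
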