Addgene plasmid #171202: pHS33
Purpose: bacterial experssion of a GST-tagged MEG-3 C-terminus with mutations in the HMG-like motif
Depositing lab: Geraldine Seydoux. Depositing organization: Johns Hopkins University and School of Medicine. Publication: Coordination of RNA and protein condensation by the P granule protein MEG-3. Schmidt H, Putnam A, Rasoloson D, Seydoux G. bioRxiv 2020.10.15.340570 10.1101/2020.10.15.340570.
Backbone
  Vector backbone: pGEX-6p-1
  Vector type: Bacterial Expression
Growth in bacteria
  Bacterial resistance: Ampicillin, 100 μg/mL
  Growth temperature: 37°C
  Growth strain: DH5alpha
  Copy number: High Copy
Gene/Insert
  Gene/Insert name: meg-3
  Species: C. elegans (nematode)
  Mutation: aa545-862, F705A,Y708A,Y713A, N725A
  Entrez Gene: meg-3 (a.k.a. CELE_F52D2.4)
  Tag / fusion protein: GST (N terminal on insert)
  Cloning method: Unknown
Terms and licenses: Academic/Nonprofit Terms; Industry Terms: Not Available to Industry
Depositor comments: Please visit https://www.biorxiv.org/content/10.1101/2020.10.15.340570v1 for bioRxiv preprint.
How to cite: pHS33 was a gift from Geraldine Seydoux (Addgene plasmid # 171202 ; http://n2t.net/addgene:171202 ; RRID:Addgene_171202)
